>Addgene plasmid #146390 | pAc5.1B-EGFP-DmPop2a-V5His6_G | depositor full sequence | sequence record 288835 | Full Sequence
CTTCAAGGAATTAATTCTATATTCTAAAAACACAAATGATACTTCTAAAAAAAATCATGAATGGCATCAA
CTCTGAATCAAATCTTTGCAGATGCACCTACTTCTCATTTCCACTGTCACATCATTTTTCCAGATCTCGC
TGCCTGTTATGTGGCCCACAAACCAAGACACGTTTTATGGCCATTAAAGCTGGCTGATCGTCGCCAAACA
CCAAATACATATCAATATGTACATTCGAGAAAGAAGCGATCAAAGAAGCGTCTTCGGGCGAGTAGGAGAA
TGCGGAGGAGAAGGAGAACGAGCTGATCTAGTATCTCTCCACAATCCAATGCCAACTGACCAACTGGCCA
TATTCGGAGCAATTTGAAGCCAATTTCCATCGCCTGGCGATCGCTCCATTCTTGGCTATATGTTTTTCAC
CGTTCCCGGGGCCATTTTCAAAGACTCGTCGGTAAGATAAGATTGTGTCACTCGCTGTCTCTCTTCATTT
GTCGAAGAATGCTGAGGAATTTCGCGATGACGTCGGCGAGTATTTTGAAGAATGAGAATAATTTGTATTT
ATACGAAAATCAGTTAGTGGAATTTTCTACAAAAACATGTTATCTATAGATAATTTTGTTGCAAAATATG
TTGACTATGACAAAGATTGTATGTATATACCTTTAATGTATTCTCATTTTCTTATGTATTTATAATGGCA
ATGATGATACTGATGATATTTTAAGATGATGCCAGACCACAGGCTGATTTCTGCGTCTTTTGCCGAACGC
AGTGCATGTGCGGTTGTTGTTTTTTGGAATAGTTTCAATTTTCGGACTGTCCGCTTTGATTTCAGTTTCT
TGGCTTATTCAAAAAGCAAAGTAAAGCCAAAAAAGCGAGATGGCAATACCAAATGCGGCAAAACGGTAGT
GGAAGGAAAGGGGTGCGGGGCAGCGGAAGGAAGGGTGGGGCGGGGCGTGGCGGGGTCTGTGGCTGGGCGC
GACGTCACCGACGTTGGAGCCACTCCTTTGACCATGTGTGCGTGTGTGTATTATTCGTGTCTCGCCACTC
GCCGGTTGTTTTTTTCTTTTTATCTCGCTCTCTCTAGCGCCATCTCGTACGCATGCTCAACGCACCGCAT
GTTGCCGTGTCCTTTATGCGTCATTTTGGCTCGAAATAGGCAATTATTTAAACAAAGATTAGTCAACGAA
AACGCTAAAATAAATAAGTCTACAATATGGTTACTTATTGCCATGTGTGTGCAGCCAACGATAGCAACAA
AAGCAACAACACAGTGGCTTTCCCTCTTTCACTTTTTGTTTGCAAGCGCGTGCGAGCAAGACGGCACGAC
CGGCAAACGCAATTACGCTGACAAAGAGCAGACGAAGTTTTGGCCGAAAAACATCAAGGCGCCTGATACG
AATGCATTTGCAATAACAATTGCGATATTTAATATTGTTTATGAAGCTGTTTGACTTCAAAACACACAAA
AAAAAAAATAAAACAAATTATTTGAAAGAGAATTAGGAATCGGACAGCTTATCGTTACGGGCTAACAGCA
CACCGAGACGAAATAGCTTACCTGACGTCACAGCCTCTGGAAGAACTGCCGCCAAGCAGAGAGAGAGAGA
AAAAGAGGGAGAGCAGCTTAGACCGCATGTGCTTGTGTGTGAGGCGTCTCTCTCTTCGTCTCCTGTTTGC
GCAAACGCATAGACTGCACTGAGAAAATCGATTACCTATTTTTTATGAATGAATATTTGCACTATTACTA
TTCAAAACTATTAAGATAGCAATCACATTCAATAGCCAAATACTATACCACCTGAGCGATGCAACGAAAT
GATCAATTTGAGCAAAAATGCTGCATATTTAGGACGGCATCATTATAGAAATGCTTCTTGCTGTGTACTT
TTCTCTCGTCTGGCAGCTGTTTCGCCGTTATTGTTAAAACCGGCTTAAGTTAGGTGTGTTTTCTACGACT
AGTGATGCCCCTACTAGAAGATGTGTGTTGCACAAATGTCCCTGAATAACCAATTTGAAGTGCAGATAGC
AGTAAACGTAAGCTAATATGAATATTATTTAACTGTAATGTTTTAATATCGCTGGACATTACTAATAAAC
CCACTATAAACACATGTACATATGTATGTTTTGGCATACAATGAGTAGTTGGGGAAAAAATGTGTAAAAG
CACCGTGACCATCACAGCATAAAGATAACCAGCTGAAGTATCGAATATGAGTAACCCCCAAATTGAATCA
CATGCCGCAACTGATAGGACCCATGGAAGTACACTCTTCATGGCGATATACAAGACACACACAAGCACGA
ACACCCAGTTGCGGAGGAAATTCTCCGTAAATGAAAACCCAATCGGCGAACAATTCATACCCATATATGG
TAAAAGTTTTGAACGCGACTTGAGAGCGGAGAGCATTGCGGCTGATAAGGTTTTAGCGCTAAGCGGGCTT
TATAAAACGGGCTGCGGGACCAGTTTTCATATCACTACCGTTTGAGTTCTTGTGCTGTGTGGATACTCCT
CCCGACACAAAGCCGCTCCATCAGCCAGCAGTCGTCTAATCCAGAGACCCCGGATCGGGGTACCAACATG
GTGAGCAAGGGCGAGGAGCTGTTCACCGGGGTGGTGCCCATCCTGGTCGAGCTGGACGGCGACGTAAACG
GCCACAAGTTCAGCGTGTCCGGCGAGGGCGAGGGCGATGCCACCTACGGCAAGCTGACCCTGAAGTTCAT
CTGCACCACCGGCAAGCTGCCCGTGCCCTGGCCCACCCTCGTGACCACCCTGACCTACGGCGTGCAGTGC
TTCAGCCGCTACCCCGACCACATGAAGCAGCACGACTTCTTCAAGTCCGCCATGCCCGAAGGCTACGTCC
AGGAGCGCACCATCTTCTTCAAGGACGACGGCAACTACAAGACCCGCGCCGAGGTGAAGTTCGAGGGCGA
CACCCTGGTGAACCGCATCGAGCTGAAGGGCATCGACTTCAAGGAGGACGGCAACATCCTGGGGCACAAG
CTGGAGTACAACTACAACAGCCACAACGTCTATATCATGGCCGACAAGCAGAAGAACGGCATCAAGGTGA
ACTTCAAGATCCGCCACAACATCGAGGACGGCAGCGTGCAGCTCGCCGACCACTACCAGCAGAACACCCC
CATCGGCGACGGCCCCGTGCTGCTGCCCGACAACCACTACCTGAGCACCCAGTCCGCCCTGAGCAAAGAC
CCCAACGAGAAGCGCGATCACATGGTCCTGCTGGAGTTCGTGACCGCCGCCGGGATCACTCTCGGCATGG
ACGAGCTGTACAAGCCAAGCTTGAATTCTGCAGATATCATGAAATGGACAATGCCCTCGGCCATCAGTGG
CGCGCCACATGCCCACATACCCAGCAACGAGGAGTGCGGCATCCGCGATGTGTGGAAGCAAAACCTGGAG
GAGGAGTTCCGCACCATACGGAAAGTGGTGCAGAAGTACCACTATGTGGCCATGGACACCGAGTTTCCAG
GCGTGGTAGCACGTCCAGTCGGCGAGTTCCGCTCCACGGCGGACTATCATTACCAGCTGCTGCGCTGTAA
TGTCGATCTGCTGCGGATTATCCAATTGGGCCTTACCTTCATGGACGACGATGGAAAGACACCACCCGGC
TACTCCACCTGGCAGTTCAACTTCAAGTTTAACCTGAGCGAGGACATGTATGCGCAGGACTCGATCGATC
TGCTGCAGAACTCCGGAATTCAGTTCAAGAAGCACGAGGAGGATGGCATCGATCCCATCGACTTCGCCGA
ACTGCTGATGAGCTCTGGCATCGTGCTGGTGGAAAACATCAAGTGGCTGTGCTTCCACTCCGGCTACGAT
TTTGGCTACCTTCTAAAGCTGCTCACCGATCAGAACCTGCCCCCGGACGAATCTGAATTTTTCGATCTGC
TGCACATCTACTTTCCCAACATCTTCGACATCAAGTATCTGATGAAGTCGTGCAAGAACCTGAAAGGCGG
CCTGCAGGAGGTTGCCGATCAGCTGGAACTGCGGCGCGTGGGCCCCCAGCATCAGGCCGGCTCGGATGCT
CTGCTGACGGGCATGGCCTTCTTCAAAATGCGTGAGATGTTCTTCGAGGACAACATCGACCATGCGAAGT
ACTCCGGACACCTGTACGGCCTGGGTACCTCCTTCATTGTCAATGGCACCAACTTCCACGACAGCAACGG
TGAGACGAACAGCGCTTCAGCGGCCGCTCGAGTCTAGAGGGCCCGCGGTTCGAAGGTAAGCCTATCCCTA
ACCCTCTCCTCGGTCTCGATTCTACGCGTACCGGTCATCATCACCATCACCATTGAGTTTAAACCCGCTG
ATCAGCCTCGACTGTGCCTTCTAAGGCCTGAGCTCGCTGATCAGCCTCGATCGAGGATCCAGACATGATA
AGATACATTGATGAGTTTGGACAAACCACAACTAGAATGCAGTGAAAAAAATGCTTTATTTGTGAAATTT
GTGATGCTATTGCTTTATTTGTAACCATTATAAGCTGCAATAAACAAGTTAACAACAACAATTGCATTCA
TTTTATGTTTCAGGTTCAGGGGGAGGTGTGGGAGGTTTTTTAAAGCAAGTAAAACCTCTACAAATGTGGT
ATGGCTGATTATGATCAGTCGACCGATGCCCTTGAGAGCCTTCAACCCAGTCAGCTCCTTCCGGTGGGCG
CGGGGCATGACTATCGTCGCCGCACTTATGACTGTCTTCTTTATCATGCAACTCGTAGGACAGGTGCCGG
CAGCGCTCTGGGTCATTTTCGGCGAGGACCGCTTTCGCTGGAGCGCGACGATGATCGGCCTGTCGCTTGC
GGTATTCGGAATCTTGCACGCCCTCGCTCAAGCCTTCGTCACTGGTCCCGCCACCAAACGTTTCGGCGAG
AAGCAGGCCATTATCGCCGGCATGGCGGCCGACGCGCTGGGCTACGTCTTGCTGGCGTTCGCGACGCGAG
GCTGGATGGCCTTCCCCATTATGATTCTTCTCGCTTCCGGCGGCATCGGGATGCCCGCGTTGCAGGCCAT
GCTGTCCAGGCAGGTAGATGACGACCATCAGGGACAGCTTCAAGGATCGCTCGCGGCTCTTACCAGCCAG
CAAAAGGCCAGGAACCGTAAAAAGGCCGCGTTGCTGGCGTTTTTCCATAGGCTCCGCCCCCCTGACGAGC
ATCACAAAAATCGACGCTCAAGTCAGAGGTGGCGAAACCCGACAGGACTATAAAGATACCAGGCGTTTCC
CCCTGGAAGCTCCCTCGTGCGCTCTCCTGTTCCGACCCTGCCGCTTACCGGATACCTGTCCGCCTTTCTC
CCTTCGGGAAGCGTGGCGCTTTCTCAATGCTCACGCTGTAGGTATCTCAGTTCGGTGTAGGTCGTTCGCT
CCAAGCTGGGCTGTGTGCACGAACCCCCCGTTCAGCCCGACCGCTGCGCCTTATCCGGTAACTATCGTCT
TGAGTCCAACCCGGTAAGACACGACTTATCGCCACTGGCAGCAGCCACTGGTAACAGGATTAGCAGAGCG
AGGTATGTAGGCGGTGCTACAGAGTTCTTGAAGTGGTGGCCTAACTACGGCTACACTAGAAGGACAGTAT
TTGGTATCTGCGCTCTGCTGAAGCCAGTTACCTTCGGAAAAAGAGTTGGTAGCTCTTGATCCGGCAAACA
AACCACCGCTGGTAGCGGTGGTTTTTTTGTTTGCAAGCAGCAGATTACGCGCAGAAAAAAAGGATCTCAA
GAAGATCCTTTGATCTTTTCTACGGGGTCTGACGCTCAGTGGAACGAAAACTCACGTTAAGGGATTTTGG
TCATGAGATTATCAAAAAGGATCTTCACCTAGATCCTTTTAAATTAAAAATGAAGTTTTAAATCAATCTA
AAGTATATATGAGTAAACTTGGTCTGACAGTTACCAATGCTTAATCAGTGAGGCACCTATCTCAGCGATC
TGTCTATTTCGTTCATCCATAGTTGCCTGACTCCCCGTCGTGTAGATAACTACGATACGGGAGGGCTTAC
CATCTGGCCCCAGTGCTGCAATGATACCGCGAGACCCACGCTCACCGGCTCCAGATTTATCAGCAATAAA
CCAGCCAGCCGGAAGGGCCGAGCGCAGAAGTGGTCCTGCAACTTTATCCGCCTCCATCCAGTCTATTAAT
TGTTGCCGGGAAGCTAGAGTAAGTAGTTCGCCAGTTAATAGTTTGCGCAACGTTGTTGCCATTGCTGCAG
GCATCGTGGTGTCACGCTCGTCGTTTGGTATGGCTTCATTCAGCTCCGGTTCCCAACGATCAAGGCGAGT
TACATGATCCCCCATGTTGTGCAAAAAAGCGGTTAGCTCCTTCGGTCCTCCGATCGTTGTCAGAAGTAAG
TTGGCCGCAGTGTTATCACTCATGGTTATGGCAGCACTGCATAATTCTCTTACTGTCATGCCATCCGTAA
GATGCTTTTCTGTGACTGGTGAGTACTCAACCAAGTCATTCTGAGAATAGTGTATGCGGCGACCGAGTTG
CTCTTGCCCGGCGTCAACACGGGATAATACCGCGCCACATAGCAGAACTTTAAAAGTGCTCATCATTGGA
AAACGTTCTTCGGGGCGAAAACTCTCAAGGATCTTACCGCTGTTGAGATCCAGTTCGATGTAACCCACTC
GTGCACCCAACTGATCTTCAGCATCTTTTACTTTCACCAGCGTTTCTGGGTGAGCAAAAACAGGAAGGCA
AAATGCCGCAAAAAAGGGAATAAGGGCGACACGGAAATGTTGAATACTCATACTCTTCCTTTTTCAATAT
TATTGAAGCATTTATCAGGGTTATTGTCTCATGAGCGGATACATATTTGAATGTATTTAGAAAAATAAAC
AAATAGGGGTTCCGCGCACATTTCCCCGAAAAGTGCCACCTGACGTCTAAGAAACCATTATTATCATGAC
ATTAACCTATAAAAATAGGCGTATCACGAGGCCCTTTCGT
Features (pLannotate 1.2.2; 10 found; start..end, strand, type, name):
     56..2568    +  promoter       Ac5 promoter: Drosophila melanogaster actin 5C promoter
   2588..3304    +  CDS            EGFP: EGFP is a basic (constitutively fluorescent) green fluorescent protein published in 1996, derived from Aequorea victoria. It is reported to be a rapidly-maturing weak dimer with moderate acid sensitivity.
   3407..4180    +  CDS            CNOT7 (fragment): CNOT7_HUMAN - Also known as CAF1. Experimental evidence at protein level: Swiss-Prot protein existence level 1. Has 3'-5' poly(A) exoribonuclease activity for synthetic poly(A) RNA substrate. Its function seems to be partially redundant with that of CNOT8. Catalytic component of the CCR4-NOT complex which is one of the major cellular mRNA deadenylases and is linked to various cellular processes including bulk mRNA degradation, miRNA-mediated repression, translational repression during translational initiation and general transcription regulation. During miRNA-mediated repression the complex se
   4255..4296    +  CDS            V5 tag: epitope tag from simian virus 5
   4396..4530    -  polyA_signal   SV40 poly(A) signal: SV40 polyadenylation signal
   4553..4637    -  CDS            large T antigen (fragment): large T antigen from SV40 (simian virus 40)
   4638..5108    +  CDS            TcR (fragment): tetracycline efflux protein; tet; confers resistance to tetracycline
   5152..5740    -  rep_origin     ori: high-copy-number ColE1/pMB1/pBR322/pUC origin of replication
   5911..6771    -  CDS            AmpR: β-lactamase; bla; confers resistance to ampicillin, carbenicillin, and related antibiotics
   6772..6876    -  promoter       AmpR promoter: bla
