[The description below was written by a language model from this plasmid's Addgene catalogue record and pLannotate feature annotations shown in this document.]
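Description:
pAc5.1B-EGFP-DmPop2a-V5His6_G is an insect-cell expression plasmid of about 7 kb for producing a fluorescently tagged form of Drosophila melanogaster Pop2 (also called CAF1, the fly counterpart of human CNOT7). The catalogue lists the backbone as unknown, although the name and annotated parts point to a pAc5.1-type vector. It is maintained in E. coli through a ColE1/pUC-family origin and selected with ampicillin via the β-lactamase gene and its bla promoter. The record describes it as low copy, although the origin was annotated as a high-copy type. No selectable marker for insect cells is annotated. Short fragments matching a tetracycline resistance gene and SV40 large T antigen are also detected, and these appear to be non-functional backbone remnants.

Expression is driven by the constitutive Drosophila actin 5C (Ac5) promoter. Downstream lies an EGFP coding sequence followed by the Pop2 open reading frame, which the depositor states was taken from the CG5684-PA transcript and carries one silent mutation. The automated annotation labels this region as a fragment of human CNOT7, reflecting homology rather than a human insert. A V5 epitope follows the insert, and the name indicates a His6 tag as well, though that tag is not annotated and the record does not show whether the insert reads through into these C-terminal tags. An SV40 polyadenylation signal terminates the transcript.

Pop2/CAF1 is a catalytic deadenylase subunit of the CCR4-NOT complex, which is involved in mRNA decay and miRNA-mediated repression. The EGFP fusion is suited to localisation, co-immunoprecipitation or overexpression experiments in fly cell lines, in keeping with the associated study of GW182-dependent silencing.
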