Addgene plasmid #146390: pAc5.1B-EGFP-DmPop2a-V5His6_G
Purpose: Insect Expression of DmPop2a
Depositing lab: Elisa Izaurralde. Depositing organization: Max Planck Institute for Developmental Biology. Publication: The silencing domain of GW182 interacts with PABPC1 to promote translational repression and degradation of microRNA targets and is required for target release. Zekri L, Huntzinger E, Heimstadt S, Izaurralde E. Mol Cell Biol. 2009 Dec;29(23):6220-31. doi: 10.1128/MCB.01081-09. Epub 2009 Sep 21. PubMed 19797087.
Backbone
  Vector backbone: Unknown
  Vector type: Insect Expression
Growth in bacteria
  Bacterial resistance: Ampicillin, 100 μg/mL
  Growth temperature: 37°C
  Growth strain: DH5alpha
  Copy number: Low Copy
Gene/Insert
  Gene/Insert name: DmPop2a
  Species: D. melanogaster (fly)
  Entrez Gene: Pop2 (a.k.a. Dmel_CG5684, CAF1, CG5684, CNOT7, Caf1, Dmel\CG5684, POP2, pop2)
  Cloning method: Unknown
Terms and licenses: Academic/Nonprofit Terms; Industry Terms: Not Available to Industry
Depositor comments: ORF extracted from CG5684-PA; NM_140281.2, with one silent mutation Plasmids from this collection were made available to the research community and donated after the lab closed. Please note that the sequence provided by the depositing laboratory may be theoretical/predicted or based on Sanger sequencing results. There may be discrepancies between sequencing results obtained by Addgene and the depositor sequence. If an Addgene verified sequence is not available, please contact before placing your order to request that our lab fully sequence the plasmid.
How to cite: pAc5.1B-EGFP-DmPop2a-V5His6_G was a gift from Elisa Izaurralde (Addgene plasmid # 146390 ; http://n2t.net/addgene:146390 ; RRID:Addgene_146390)
